>Addgene plasmid #195432 | pMZ-184 | addgene full sequence | sequence record 385012 | Addgene NGS Result
AAAAAGGATCTTCACCTAGATCCTTTTAAATTAAAAATGAAGTTTTAAATCAATCTAAAGTATATATGAG
TAAACTTGGTCTGACAGTTACCAATGCTTAATCAGTGAGGCACCTATCTCAGCGATCTGTCTATTTCGTT
CATCCATAGTTGCCTGACTCCCCGTCGTGTAGATAACTACGATACGGGAGGGCTTACCATCTGGCCCCAG
TGCTGCAATGATACCGCGAGACCCACGCTCACCGGCTCCAGATTTATCAGCAATAAACCAGCCAGCCGGA
AGGGCCGAGCGCAGAAGTGGTCCTGCAACTTTATCCGCCTCCATCCAGTCTATTAATTGTTGCCGGGAAG
CTAGAGTAAGTAGTTCGCCAGTTAATAGTTTGCGCAACGTTGTTGCCATTGCTACAGGCATCGTGGTGTC
ACGCTCGTCGTTTGGTATGGCTTCATTCAGCTCCGGTTCCCAACGATCAAGGCGAGTTACATGATCCCCC
ATGTTGTGCAAAAAAGCGGTTAGCTCCTTCGGTCCTCCGATCGTTGTCAGAAGTAAGTTGGCCGCAGTGT
TATCACTCATGGTTATGGCAGCACTGCATAATTCTCTTACTGTCATGCCATCCGTAAGATGCTTTTCTGT
GACTGGTGAGTACTCAACCAAGTCATTCTGAGAATAGTGTATGCGGCGACCGAGTTGCTCTTGCCCGGCG
TCAATACGGGATAATACCGCGCCACATAGCAGAACTTTAAAAGTGCTCATCATTGGAAAACGTTCTTCGG
GGCGAAAACTCTCAAGGATCTTACCGCTGTTGAGATCCAGTTCGATGTAACCCACTCGTGCACCCAACTG
ATCTTCAGCATCTTTTACTTTCACCAGCGTTTCTGGGTGAGCAAAAACAGGAAGGCAAAATGCCGCAAAA
AAGGGAATAAGGGCGACACGGAAATGTTGAATACTCATACTCTTCCTTTTTCAATATTATTGAAGCATTT
ATCAGGGTTATTGTCTCATGAGCGGATACATATTTGAATGTATTTAGAAAAATAAACAAATAGGGGTTCC
GCGCACATTTCCCCGAAAAGTGCCACCTGGGTCGACATTGATTATTGACTAGTGCGCCGGGTTTTGGCGC
CTCCCGCGGGCGCCCCCCTCCTCACGGCGAGCGCTGCCACGTCAGACGAAGGGCGCAGCGAGCGTCCTGA
TCCTTCCGCCCGGACGCTCAGGACAGCGGCCCGCTGCTCATAAGACTCGGCCTTAGAACCCCAGTATCAG
CAGAAGGACATTTTAGGACGGGACTTGGGTGACTCTAGGGCACTGGTTTTCTTTCCAGAGAGCGGAACAG
GCGAGGAAAAGTAGTCCCTTCTCGGCGATTCTGCGGAGGGATCTCCGTGGGGCGGTGAACGCCGATGATT
ATATAAGGACGCGCCGGGTGTGGCACAGCTAGTTCCGTCGCAGCCGGGATTTGGGTCGCGGTTCTTGTTT
GTGGATCGCTGTGATCGTCACTTGGTGAGTAGCGGGCTGCTGGGCTGGCCGGGGCTTTCGTGGCCGCCGG
GCCGCTCGGTGGGACGGAAGCGTGTGGAGAGACCGCCAAGGGCTGTAGTCTGGGTCCGCGAGCAAGGTTG
CCCTGAACTGGGGGTTGGGGGGAGCGCAGCAAAATGGCGGCTGTTCCCGAGTCTTGAATGGAAGACGCTT
GTGAGGCGGGCTGTGAGGTCGTTGAAACAAGGTGGGGGGCATGGTGGGCGGCAAGAACCCAAGGTCTTGA
GGCCTTCGCTAATGCGGGAAAGCTCTTATTCGGGTGAGATGGGCTGGGGCACCATCTGGGGACCCTGACG
TGAAGTTTGTCACTGACTGGAGAACTCGGTTTGTCGTCTGTTGCGGGGGCGGCAGTTATGGCGGTGCCGT
TGGGCAGTGCACCCGTACCTTTGGGAGCGCGCGCCCTCGTCGTGTCGTGACGTCACCCGTTCTGTTGGCT
TATAATGCAGGGTGGGGCCACCTGCCGGTAGGTGTGCGGTAGGCTTTTCTCCGTCGCAGGACGCAGGGTT
CGGGCCTAGGGTAGGCTCTCCTGAATCGACAGGCGCCGGACCTCTGGTGAGGGGAGGGATAAGTGAGGCG
TCAGTTTCTTTGGTCGGTTTTATGTACCTATCTTCTTAAGTAGCTGAAGCTCCGGTTTTGAACTATGCGC
TCGGGGTTGGCGAGTGTGTTTTGTGAAGTTTTTTAGGCACCTTTTGAAATGTAATCATTTGGGTCAATAT
GTAATTTTCAGTGTTAGACTAGTAAATTGTCCGCTAAATTCTGGCCGTTTTTGGCTTTTTTGTTAGACAC
GCGTTTAATTAAGCCGCCACCATGGACTACAAAGACCATGACGGTGATTATAAAGATCATGACATCGATT
ACAAGGATGACGATGACAAGATGGCCCCCAAGAAAAAGAGGAAGGTGGGCATTCACGGGGTGCCGGGTGG
ACTCGAGGGAGGCGGTGGAAGCGGCGGTACCGCTAGCTCTAGACCAGGCGAACGACCGTTTCAATGCCGG
ATATGTATGAGGAACTTCTCCGAGAAACAGAACCTCGCCCGGCACACCCGAACACATACAGGAGAAAAGC
CATTCCAATGTCGAATTTGTATGCGCAATTTTTCAGATCCCTCCAATCTCCGCCGCCACCTCCGCACACA
TACTGGTTCACAGAAGCCCTTTCAGTGCAGGATTTGTATGCGCAACTTTAGCCGCGCCCACAACCTTCTT
TTGCACACTAGAACGCATACAGGTGAGAAGCCTTTCCAGTGTCGCATCTGTATGCGGAACTTCAGCCAAC
GCTCCTCCTTGGTACGACATTTGCGAACTCACACCGGTTCTCAAAAACCTTTTCAGTGCCGAATTTGTAT
GCGCAACTTCAGCCAAAGTACAACACTGAAAAGACACACGCGCACGCACACCGGGGAAAAACCGTTTCAA
TGTCGAATCTGCATGCGCAATTTTAGCGACCCCAGTAACCTGCGAAGACATCTGCGCACACACTTGCGGG
GATCCACCTGCAGGGATGAGTTTCCCACCATGGTGTTTCCTTCTGGGCAGATCAGCCAGGCCTCGGCCTT
GGCCCCGGCCCCTCCCCAAGTCCTGCCCCAGGCTCCAGCCCCTGCCCCTGCTCCAGCCATGGTATCAGCT
CTGGCCCAGGCCCCAGCCCCTGTCCCAGTCCTAGCCCCAGGCCCTCCTCAGGCTGTGGCCCCACCTGCCC
CCAAGCCCACCCAGGCTGGGGAAGGAACGCTGTCAGAGGCCCTGCTGCAGCTGCAGTTTGATGATGAAGA
CCTGGGGGCCTTGCTTGGCAACAGCACAGACCCAGCTGTGTTCACAGACCTGGCATCCGTCGACAACTCC
GAGTTTCAGCAGCTGCTGAACCAGGGCATACCTGTGGCCCCCCACACAACTGAGCCCATGCTGATGGAGT
ACCCTGAGGCTATAACTCGCCTAGTGACAGGGGCCCAGAGGCCCCCCGACCCAGCTCCTGCTCCACTGGG
GGCCCCGGGGCTCCCCAATGGCCTCCTTTCAGGAGATGAAGACTTCTCCTCCATTGCGGACATGGACTTC
TCAGCCCTGCTGAGTCAGATCAGCTCCTAAGCGGCCGCACTCCTCAGGTGCAGGCTGCCTATCAGAAGGT
GGTGGCTGGTGTGGCCAATGCCCTGGCTCACAAATACCACTGAGATCTTTTTCCCTCTGCCAAAAATTAT
GGGGACATCATGAAGCCCCTTGAGCATCTGACTTCTGGCTAATAAAGGAAATTTATTTTCATTGCAATAG
TGTGTTGGAATTTTTTGTGTCTCTCACTCGGAAGGACATATGGGAGGGCAAATCATTTAAAACATCAGAA
TGAGTATTTGGTTTAGAGTTTGGCAACATATGCCCATATGCTGGCTGCCATGAACAAAGGTTGGCTATAA
AGAGGTCATCAGTATATGAAACAGCCCCCTGCTGTCCATTCCTTATTCCATAGAAAAGCCTTGACTTGAG
GTTAGATTTTTTTTATATTTTGTTTTGTGTTATTTTTTTCTTTAACATCCCTAAAATTTTCCTTACATGT
TTTACTAGCCAGATTTTTCCTCCTCTCCTGACTACTCCCAGTCATAGCTGTCCCTCTTCTCTTATGGAGA
TCCCTCGACCTGCAGCCCAAGCTTGGCGTAATCATGGTCATAGCTGTTTCCTGTGTGAAATTGTTATCCG
CTCACAATTCCACACAACATACGAGCCGGAAGCATAAAGTGTAAAGCCTGGGGTGCCTAATGAGTGAGCT
AACTCACATTAATTGCGTTGCGCTCACTGCCCGCTTTCCAGTCGGGAAACCTGTCGTGCCAGCGGATCCG
CATCTCAATTAGTCAGCAACCATAGTCCCGCCCCTAACTCCGCCCAGTTCCGCCCATTCTCCGCCCCATG
GCTGACTAATTTTTTTTATTTATGCAGAGGCCGAGGCCGCCTCGGCCTCTGAGCTATTCCAGAAGTAGTG
AGGAGGCTTTTTTGGAGGCCTAGGCTTTTGCAAAAAGCTAACTTGTTTATTGCAGCTTATAATGGTTACA
AATAAAGCAATAGCATCACAAATTTCACAAATAAAGCATTTTTTTCACTGCATTCTAGTTGTGGTTTGTC
CAAACTCATCAATGTATCTTATCATGTCTGGATCCGCTGCATTAATGAATCGGCCAACGCGCGGGGAGAG
GCGGTTTGCGTATTGGGCGCTCTTCCGCTTCCTCGCTCACTGACTCGCTGCGCTCGGTCGTTCGGCTGCG
GCGAGCGGTATCAGCTCACTCAAAGGCGGTAATACGGTTATCCACAGAATCAGGGGATAACGCAGGAAAG
AACATGTGAGCAAAAGGCCAGCAAAAGGCCAGGAACCGTAAAAAGGCCGCGTTGCTGGCGTTTTTCCATA
GGCTCCGCCCCCCTGACGAGCATCACAAAAATCGACGCTCAAGTCAGAGGTGGCGAAACCCGACAGGACT
ATAAAGATACCAGGCGTTTCCCCCTGGAAGCTCCCTCGTGCGCTCTCCTGTTCCGACCCTGCCGCTTACC
GGATACCTGTCCGCCTTTCTCCCTTCGGGAAGCGTGGCGCTTTCTCATAGCTCACGCTGTAGGTATCTCA
GTTCGGTGTAGGTCGTTCGCTCCAAGCTGGGCTGTGTGCACGAACCCCCCGTTCAGCCCGACCGCTGCGC
CTTATCCGGTAACTATCGTCTTGAGTCCAACCCGGTAAGACACGACTTATCGCCACTGGCAGCAGCCACT
GGTAACAGGATTAGCAGAGCGAGGTATGTAGGCGGTGCTACAGAGTTCTTGAAGTGGTGGCCTAACTACG
GCTACACTAGAAGAACAGTATTTGGTATCTGCGCTCTGCTGAAGCCAGTTACCTTCGGAAAAAGAGTTGG
TAGCTCTTGATCCGGCAAACAAACCACCGCTGGTAGCGGTGGTTTTTTTGTTTGCAAGCAGCAGATTACG
CGCAGAAAAAAAGGATCTCAAGAAGATCCTTTGATCTTTTCTACGGGGTCTGACGCTCAGTGGAACGAAA
ACTCACGTTAAGGGATTTTGGTCATGAGATTATC
Features (pLannotate 1.2.2; 18 found; start..end, strand, type, name):
     88..948     -  CDS            AmpR: β-lactamase; bla; confers resistance to ampicillin, carbenicillin, and related antibiotics
    949..1053    -  promoter       AmpR promoter: bla
   1084..1103    +  enhancer       CMV enhancer (fragment): human cytomegalovirus immediate early enhancer
   1104..2308    +  promoter       UbC promoter: human ubiquitin C promoter
   2335..2400    +  CDS            3xFLAG: three tandem FLAG® epitope tags, followed by an enterokinase cleavage site
   2941..2957    +  CDS            ZFHD1 (DNA binding domain) (fragment): composite human DNA-binding domain composed of domains from the transcription factors Zif268 and Oct-1 (Pomerantz et al., 1995)
   3226..3597    +  CDS            RelA (p65) AD: transcriptional activation domain of human RelA, also known as p65 (O'Shea and Perkins, 2008)
   3609..3680    +  CDS            HBB (fragment): HBB_PONPY - Experimental evidence at transcript level: Swiss-Prot protein existence level 2. Involved in oxygen transport from the lung to the various peripheral tissues. From Pongo pygmaeus (Bornean orangutan).
   3751..3806    +  polyA_signal   β-globin poly(A) signal: rabbit β-globin polyadenylation signal (Gil and Proudfoot, 1987)
   4191..4207    -  protein_bind   lac operator: The lac repressor binds to the lac operator to inhibit transcription in E. coli. This inhibition can be relieved by adding lactose or isopropyl-β-D-thiogalactopyranoside (IPTG). lac repressor encoded by lacI
   4215..4245    -  promoter       lac promoter: promoter for the E. coli lac operon
   4260..4281    -  protein_bind   CAP binding site: CAP binding activates transcription in the presence of cAMP. E. coli catabolite activator protein
   4294..4333    -  CDS            lacI (fragment): lac repressor; lacI; The lac repressor binds to the lac operator to inhibit transcription in E. coli. This inhibition can be relieved by adding lactose or isopropyl-β-D-thiogalactopyranoside (IPTG).
   4340..4362    +  promoter       SV40 promoter (fragment): SV40 enhancer and early promoter
   4366..4500    +  rep_origin     SV40 ori: SV40 origin of replication
   4520..4654    +  polyA_signal   SV40 poly(A) signal: SV40 polyadenylation signal
   4656..4710    -  CDS            lacI (fragment): lac repressor; lacI; The lac repressor binds to the lac operator to inhibit transcription in E. coli. This inhibition can be relieved by adding lactose or isopropyl-β-D-thiogalactopyranoside (IPTG).
   4893..5481    -  rep_origin     ori: high-copy-number ColE1/pMB1/pBR322/pUC origin of replication
