[The description below was written by a language model from this plasmid's Addgene catalogue record and pLannotate feature annotations shown in this document.]
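Description:
pMZ-184 is a 5,564 nt mammalian expression plasmid built on the pCAGEN backbone for transient, constitutive production of a synthetic zinc finger transcription regulator (synZiFTR) designated ZF9-p65. It is propagated in E. coli through a high-copy ColE1/pUC-type origin and selected with ampicillin via the β-lactamase gene and its native promoter. Backbone remnants include lac promoter/operator sequences, short lacI fragments, an SV40 origin of replication and an SV40 poly(A) signal. No mammalian selection marker is annotated, which fits its stated use in transient transfection.

The expression cassette, assembled by Gibson cloning, is driven by the human ubiquitin C (UbC) promoter. Only a roughly 20 nt fragment of CMV enhancer is annotated just upstream of it, suggesting that UbC replaced most of the enhancer/promoter region of the parent vector. The promoter directs a single synthetic fusion protein: an N-terminal 3xFLAG epitope for detection, a nuclear localization signal, the engineered zinc finger array ZF9-2 (ZF9) as the DNA-binding domain, and the transcriptional activation domain of human RelA (p65). The NLS and the zinc finger array are named in the catalogue entry but are not resolved by the automated annotation, which marks only a short ZFHD1-like match in that region, probably reflecting shared zinc finger sequence. The transcript is terminated by the rabbit β-globin polyadenylation signal, and the adjacent short "HBB" hit is most likely part of that β-globin 3′ segment rather than a coding element.

In use, the constitutively expressed ZF9-p65 activator would bind its cognate ZF9 recognition sites placed upstream of a minimal promoter on a separate reporter or payload construct and switch on transcription. This makes the plasmid a component for building and testing synthetic gene circuits in human cells.
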