Addgene plasmid #195432: pMZ-184
Purpose: Transient, constitutive expression of synZiFTR: ZF9-p65
Depositing lab: Ahmad Khalil. Depositing organization: Boston University Main Campus. Publication: Multidimensional control of therapeutic human cell function with synthetic gene circuits. Li HS, Israni DV, Gagnon KA, Gan KA, Raymond MH, Sander JD, Roybal KT, Joung JK, Wong WW, Khalil AS. Science. 2022 Dec 16;378(6625):1227-1234. doi: 10.1126/science.ade0156. Epub 2022 Dec 15. PubMed 36520914.
Backbone
  Vector backbone: pCAGEN
  Vector type: Mammalian Expression
Growth in bacteria
  Bacterial resistance: Ampicillin, 100 μg/mL
  Growth temperature: 37°C
  Growth strain: NEB Stable
  Copy number: Unknown
Gene/Insert
  Gene/Insert name: pUb - 3XFLAG - NLS - ZF9-2 (ZF9) - p65 - RbGpA
  Species: Synthetic
  Cloning method: Gibson Cloning
Terms and licenses: Academic/Nonprofit Terms; Industry Terms: Not Available to Industry
How to cite: pMZ-184 was a gift from Ahmad Khalil (Addgene plasmid # 195432 ; http://n2t.net/addgene:195432 ; RRID:Addgene_195432)
